Addgene plasmid #102755: pCLXSN-EphA2-Flag
Purpose: Expression of EphA2
Depositing lab: Jin Chen. Depositing organization: Vanderbilt University. Publication: JNK signaling mediates EPHA2-dependent tumor cell proliferation, motility, and cancer stem cell-like properties in non-small cell lung cancer. Song W, Ma Y, Wang J, Brantley-Sieders D, Chen J. Cancer Res. 2014 May 1;74(9):2444-54. doi: 10.1158/0008-5472.CAN-13-2136. Epub 2014 Mar 7. PubMed 24607842.
Backbone
  Vector backbone: pCLXSN
  Vector type: Mammalian Expression, Retroviral
  Selectable markers: Neomycin (select with G418)
Growth in bacteria
  Bacterial resistance: Ampicillin, 100 μg/mL
  Growth temperature: 37°C
  Growth strain: NEB Stable
  Copy number: High Copy
Gene/Insert
  Gene/Insert name: EphA2
  Species: H. sapiens (human)
  Entrez Gene: EPHA2 (a.k.a. ARCC2, CTPA, CTPP1, CTRCT6, ECK)
  Tag / fusion protein: Flag (C terminal on backbone)
  Cloning method: Restriction Enzyme; 5′ cloning site XhoI (not destroyed); 3′ cloning site BamHI (destroyed during cloning)
  Sequencing primers: 5′ pBABE 5 primer; 3′ pBABE 3 primer
Terms and licenses: Academic/Nonprofit Terms; Industry Terms: Not Available to Industry
How to cite: pCLXSN-EphA2-Flag was a gift from Jin Chen (Addgene plasmid # 102755 ; http://n2t.net/addgene:102755 ; RRID:Addgene_102755)
