[The description below was written by a language model from this plasmid's Addgene catalogue record, the feature table of its GenBank file and pLannotate feature annotations shown in this document.]
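Description:
pCLXSN-EphA2-Flag is a Moloney-type retroviral expression vector built on the pCLXSN backbone for delivering human EPHA2, a receptor tyrosine kinase, into mammalian cells. In bacteria it is maintained through a high-copy ColE1/pUC-type origin and selected with ampicillin via the β-lactamase gene. The full 10.5 kb sequence annotation also picks up backbone remnants: fragments of rop, bom, lacZα and lacI, plus an SV40 origin and pieces of SV40 early-region sequence (T antigen fragments, small t intron, poly(A) signal) lying outside the proviral unit.

The viral transcription unit begins with a hybrid 5′ end in which the CMV immediate-early enhancer and promoter are fused to a truncated 5′ LTR, an arrangement that drives strong production of genomic RNA in transfected packaging cells. This is followed by the Ψ packaging signal and a truncated, start-codon-less gag segment that improves encapsidation. The EPHA2 coding sequence comes next, cloned between XhoI and a destroyed BamHI site. At its C terminus is a Flag epitope, which the annotation detects only as a short fragment matching 3xFLAG, consistent with a single tag. Downstream, an internal SV40 enhancer/early promoter drives the neomycin phosphotransferase gene, allowing G418 selection of transduced cells, and a full MMLV 3′ LTR closes the provirus. After integration, EPHA2 expression would come from the LTR-derived transcript.

The record describes its purpose simply as EphA2 expression, and the associated work concerns EPHA2 signalling in non-small cell lung cancer. The accompanying GenBank file covers only a 978 bp unannotated portion, so the description above rests on the full-sequence feature table.
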