Features (pLannotate 1.2.2; 27 found; start..end, strand, type, name):
    316..341     -  CDS            3xFLAG (fragment): three tandem FLAG® epitope tags
    346..3273    -  CDS            EPHA2: EPHA2_HUMAN - Also known as ECK. Experimental evidence at protein level: Swiss-Prot protein existence level 1. (Microbial infection) Acts as a receptor for hepatitis C virus (HCV) in hepatocytes and facilitates its cell entry. Mediates HCV entry by promoting the formation of the CD81-CLDN1 receptor complexes that are essential for HCV entry and by enhancing membrane fusion of cells expressing HCV envelope glycoproteins. From Homo sapiens (Human).
   3304..3720    -  CDS            gag (truncated): truncated Moloney murine leukemia virus (MMLV) gag gene lacking the start codon
   3787..4061    -  misc_feature   MESV Ψ (fragment): packaging signal of murine embryonic stem cell virus
   4183..4358    -  LTR            5' LTR (truncated): truncated long terminal repeat from Moloney murine sarcoma virus
   4359..4562    -  promoter       CMV promoter: human cytomegalovirus (CMV) immediate early promoter
   4563..4942    -  enhancer       CMV enhancer: human cytomegalovirus immediate early enhancer
   4948..5015    +  CDS            lacZα (fragment): LacZα fragment of β-galactosidase; lacZ fragment
   5021..5120    -  misc_feature   bom (fragment): basis of mobility region from pBR322
   5222..5257    -  CDS            rop (fragment): Rop protein, which maintains plasmids at low copy number; rop
   5352..5456    +  promoter       AmpR promoter: bla
   5457..6317    +  CDS            AmpR: β-lactamase; bla; confers resistance to ampicillin, carbenicillin, and related antibiotics
   6488..7076    +  rep_origin     ori: high-copy-number ColE1/pMB1/pBR322/pUC origin of replication
   7259..7313    +  CDS            lacI (fragment): lac repressor; lacI; The lac repressor binds to the lac operator to inhibit transcription in E. coli. This inhibition can be relieved by adding lactose or isopropyl-β-D-thiogalactopyranoside (IPTG).
   7312..7446    -  rep_origin     SV40 ori: SV40 origin of replication
   7457..7555    +  CDS            VP1_POVMP (fragment): Experimental evidence at protein level: Swiss-Prot protein existence level 1. Forms an icosahedral capsid with a T=7 symmetry and a 40 nm diameter. The capsid is composed of 72 pentamers linked to each other by disulfide bonds and associated with VP2 or VP3 proteins. Interacts with terminal alpha(2,3)-linked sialic acids on the cell surface to provide virion attachment to target cell. This attachment induces virion internalization predominantly through caveolin-mediated endocytosis. Once attached, the virion is internalized by caveolin- mediated endocytosis and traffics to the endoplasmic reti
   7904..8038    -  polyA_signal   SV40 poly(A) signal: SV40 polyadenylation signal
   8061..8144    -  CDS            large T antigen (fragment): large T antigen from SV40 (simian virus 40)
   8169..8303    -  CDS            LT_POVHA (fragment): Protein inferred from homology: Swiss-Prot protein existence level 3. Isoform large T antigen is a key early protein essential for both driving viral replication and inducing cellular transformation. Plays a role in viral genome replication by driving entry of quiescent cells into the cell cycle and by autoregulating the synthesis of viral early mRNA. Displays highly oncogenic activities by corrupting the host cellular checkpoint mechanisms that guard cell division and the transcription, replication, and repair of DNA. Participates in the modulation of cellular gene expression preceeding viral
   8310..8330    -  CDS            SV40 NLS: nuclear localization signal of SV40 (simian virus 40) large T antigen
   8460..8525    -  intron         small t intron: SV40 (simian virus 40) small t antigen intron
   8527..8601    -  CDS            small t antigen (fragment): SV40 (simian virus 40) small t antigen
   8620..8659    -  misc_feature   bom (fragment): basis of mobility region from pBR322
   8761..8801    -  CDS            rop (fragment): Rop protein, which maintains plasmids at low copy number; rop
   8870..9463    -  LTR            LTR: long terminal repeat from Moloney murine leukemia virus
   9526..10317   -  CDS            neo: KKA2_KLEPN - Also known as kan, nptII. Experimental evidence at protein level: Swiss-Prot protein existence level 1. Resistance to kanamycin, neomycin, paromomycin, ribostamycin, butirosin and gentamicin B. From Klebsiella pneumoniae.
  10377..169     -  promoter       SV40 promoter (across the origin): SV40 enhancer and early promoter
>Addgene plasmid #102755 | pCLXSN-EphA2-Flag | addgene full sequence | sequence record 198398 | Addgene NGS Result
GGGGCGGGACTATGGTTGCTGACTAATTGAGATGCATGCTTTGCATACTTCTGCCTGCTGGGGAGCCTGG
GGACTTTCCACACCTGGTTGCTGACTAATTGAGATGCATGCTTTGCATACTTCTGCCTGCTGGGGAGCCT
GGGGACTTTCCACACCCTAACTGACACACATTCCACAGCCGGATCAAACTCAATGGTGATGGTGATGATG
ACCGGTCTTATCGTCATCGTCTTTGTAATCCTTGTCATCGTCATCTTTATAGTCCTTATCGTCGTCATCG
TCTTTGTAATCCTTGTCATCGTCATCTTTATAGTCCTTATCGTCGTCATCCTTGTAATCTCTAGAGATGG
GGATCCCCACAGTGTTCACCTGGTCCTTGAGTCCCAGCAGGCTGTAGGCGATGCGCTTCTGGTGGCCGGG
CAGCCGCACCCCAATCCTCTTGATGTCGTCGTTGGTCATCTGCACCACCTTCTCGATGGCAGTGTAGCCG
GCCGCCATGAAGTGCTCCGTATACTGCTGCATCTTGATGGACTCCAGCCACTCGGACACCGTGCGGAAGG
GCACCCCCTCCGAGCCGCTCGTGCTGGGGAGCCGGATAGACACGCGGGGGTCAAAGTCAGCCAGGGTCTT
GAGGGAGTCAGGGGCACGAATGAGCTTGTCCAGGATGCTGACGATGTCAGCGAACTTGGGGCGGCGGGCA
CGCTCCTGCTGCCAGCACTGCATCATGAGCTGGTAGATGGCGGAGGGGCAGTCCATGGGTGTGGGGAGCC
GGAAGCCATCATTGATGGCTTTCATCACCTCGTGGTTGGACAACTCCCAGTAGGGCCGCTCGCCATAGGT
CATCACCTCCCACATGACAATGCCAAAGCTCCACACGTCGCTGGCAGAGGTGAACTTCCGGTAGGAAATG
GCCTCCGGGGCGGTCCAGCGGATGGGGATCTTGCCGCCACTGGTGGTGTAGGTGGCCTCGGGGTCGTCCT
CCAGCACGCGGGACAGGCCAAAGTCAGACACCTTGCAGACCAGGTTGCTGTTGACGAGGATGTTGCGGGC
AGCCAGGTCACGGTGCACATAGTTCATGTTGGCCAGGTACTTCATGCCAGCTGCGATGCCCCGCAGCATG
CCCACCAGCTGCAGCACGCTGAACTCGCCATCCTTCTCCCGAAGGAACTTGTCCAGGGCCCCATTCTCCA
TGTACTCAGTGATGATCATCATGGGCTTGTATTTGGAGATGACGCCCTCTAGGCGGATGATGTTGTGGTG
GCTGAACTGGCCCATGATGCCGGCCTCGCCGAGGAAGTCCACTCGCTGCTTCTCTGTGTAGCCGGCTTTC
AGCGTCTTGATGGCCACCGGCACCTCCTTCTTCCCCGAGGATGTCTTCAGCATGCCCTTGTACACCTCCC
CAAACTCTCCTGCTCCGATCACCTTCTGCCGAGTGACACAGGATGGATGGATCTCGGTAGTGAACTTCAA
CACAGCCTGGTTGGGGTCCTCATATGTGTGGGGGTCCACGTATGTCTTCAGGGGCTTCAGTTGTTCTGAC
TTGGAGAAGTAAACGTCCTCCGGGGACTGGCGGGCACGCTGGTTCTTCCTCCTGCGGTGGATAAAGAAGC
CAACTCCTGCCAGCACCAGAAGCAGGACCACACCGACAGCCACGCCGCCAATCACCGCCAAGTTGCCAGA
TCCCTCCGGGGACAGCGTCTGGAATTCGTGCACCTTGCTGCCGGCCCCCTGGCCCTCCTGCGTCAGTGCC
TGCACCTGGACCAGGTAGGTGGTGTCTGGGGCCAGGTCGTCCAGGGTCACGGAGAAACCCTCGGTGCGGC
GCACATTGTAGCTGTTGGAGTCTCCCTTCTTGCGGTAAGTGACCTCGTACTTCCACACTCGGCTCTGCTG
CGGCGGGGGGATGCTCCAGGAGACGCTAAGCGAGGTGGTGCTGCGGCCCTCCAGCCTCACCTTGGGGGGC
TCTGTCTGGTTGATGCTGACACTGGCAGTACGGAAGCTGCGGCTGGTTACCAGGCCTGAGACGCCATTGC
GGGCCTCCACGGTGAAGGTGTAGTTCATGTGGGGCTCCAGGTCGCTCACTGTCACACTGGTGCGGGTCAG
TCCGTGAGGAGGCTCCGAGTAGCGCACACTGGCCTCACACGGCCCGCATTCCCCAGACTCGGGCCAGCAC
TGTTCGCAGGTGACGCTGTAGACAATGTCCTCGCGGCCCCCGCTGTCCTGAGGGGGCGTCCAGCGCAGCT
CCACCTTGGCACCCATGCCCACGGCTGTGAGGTAGTGTGGGGCGGAGGGGGGTCGTGTGCAAGGCATCGA
CGCTGGGTCCTGAGGTGCCCGGAAGAAGCCTTCCTCACACTCGCAGGAGGTGGCACCCTCAGGGGATGGC
AGCGTGTGCTCAGGGCACTCCAAGCAGGGGCTCTCAGATGCCTCAAACTTAAAAAATCCAGGCGAGCAGG
CCTGGCAGGCATCCTCCACCTTCTCGTAGCCTGCCTGGCACAGGCACTGCCCAATGGGCACCAGCCACTC
GCCATCCACTGCACAGTGCATACGGGGCTCTTCACCCCCCGGTGGCACCACGGCATGGTCCACACAGGTG
CCGGCCACAGTGGCCAGGGAAGGTGCATCAGAGCCGGCGATGGTCTCAGGGAAGTGGGCCAGGCCCTGCA
GCAGCTCGGGGCACTTCTTGTAGTAGACACGGACGGAGAGCAGCGCCACACAGGCACCGATATCCTGGAA
GGCCAGGTAGAAGCCTTTGCGGGTGAGCGGCCCCACGGAGCGCTCCTCCACGTTCAGCTTCACGTGGCGT
GCCTCGAAGTCGCTGCTGACGGTGATCTCATCGGGCGCAATGGTGTCAATCTTGGTGAACAGGCGCTTCT
GGAAGTTGGTGCCGTAGTCCAGGTCCGACTCGGCATAGTAGAGGTTGAAAGTCTCCTTGCAGGAGCTGGC
GCCACCAGGGAAGCTGTTGCAGTCACGTACAGTAAACTTGAGCTCAATGAAGATACGCTCAGCCTCTCCT
CGGTACACCCAGTTGGTGCGGAGCCAGTTGTCCTGGTCGCCAGACATCACGTTGCACACGGAGTACATGT
AGATCGGCATGTCATTCATGATGTTCTGCATCAGGTCCCACCCTTTGCCATACGGGTGTGTGAGCCAGCC
GAGCTCCCCTCCAGCTGCAGCAAAGTCCAGCAGTACCACTTCCTTGCCCTGCGCCGCCGCGGCCGCGGCC
AGCGCACAGCCCCACAGCAGGGCGAAGCAGGCGCGGGCTGCCTGGAGCTCCATCTCGAGTTAACGAATTG
CGGCCGCAATTCCGGCGCCTAGAGAAGGAGTGAGGGCTGGATAAAGGGAGGATCGAGGCGGGGTCGAACG
AGGAGGTTCAAGGGGGAGAGACGGGGCGGATGGAGGAAGAGGAGGCGGAGGCTTAGGGTGTACAAAGGGC
TTGACCCAGGGAGGGGGGTCAAAAGCCAAGGCTTCCCAGGTCACGATGTAGGGGACCTGGTCTGGGTGTC
CATGCGGGCCAGGTGAAAAGACCTTGATCTTAACCTGGGTGATGAGGTCTCGGTTAAAGGTGCCGTCTCG
CGGCCATCCGACGTTAAAGGTTGGCCATTCTGCAGAGCAGAAGGTAACCCAACGTCTCTTCTTGACATCT
ACCGACTGGTTGTGAGCGATCCGCTCGACATCTTTCCAGTGACCTAAGGTCAAACTTAAGGGAGTGGTAA
CAGTCTGGCCCTAATTTTCAGACAAATACAGAAACACAGTCAGACAGAGACAACACAGAACGATGCTGCA
GCGCTGCAGCAGACAAGACGCGCGGCTTCGGTTCCAAACCGAAAGCAAAAATTCAGACGGAGGCGGGAAC
TGTTTTAGGTTCTCGTCTCCTACCAGAACCACATATCCTGACGGGGTCGGATTCCACATCGACTCCCTTC
CTCAGGTCGGGCCACAAAAACGGCCCCCAAAGTCCCTGGGACGTCTCCCAGGGTTGCGGCCGGGTGTTCA
GAACTCGTCAGTTCCACCACGGGTCCGCCAGATACAGAGCTAGTTAGCTAACTAGTACAGACGCAGGCGC
ATAACATCAAACATAGACACTAGACAATCGGACAGACACAGATAAGTTGCTGGCCAGCTTACCTCCCGGT
GGTGGGTCGGTGGTCCCTGGGCAGGGGTCTCCAAATCCCGGACGAGCCCCCAAATGAAAGACCCCCGTCG
TGGGTAGTCAATCACTCAGAGGAGACCCTCCCAAGGAACAGCGAGACCACGATTCGGATGCAAACAGCAA
GAGGCTTTATTGGGAATACGGGTACCCGGGCGACGCAGTCTATCGGAAGACTGGCGCGCCGAGTGAGGGG
TTGTGGGCTCTTTTATTGAGCTCTGCTTATATAGACCTCCCACCGTACACGCCTACCGCCCATTTGCGTC
AATGGGGCGGAGTTGTTACGACATTTTGGAAAGTCCCGTTGATTTTGGTGCCAAAACAAACTCCCATTGA
CGTCAATGGGGTGGAGACTTGGAAATCCCCGTGAGTCAAACCGCTATCCACGCCCATTGATGTACTGCCA
AAACCGCATCACCATGGTAATAGCGATGACTAATACGTAGATGTACTGCCAAGTAGGAAAGTCCCATAAG
GTCATGTACTGGGCATAATGCCAGGCGGGCCATTTACCGTCATTGACGTCAATAGGGGGCGTACTTGGCA
TATGATACACTTGATGTACTGCCAAGTGGGCAGTTTACCGTAAATACTCCACCCATTGACGTCAATGGAA
AGTCCCTATTGGCGTTACTATGGGAACATACGTCATTATTGACGTCAATGGGCGGGGGTCGTTGGGCGGT
CAGCCAGGCGGGCCATTTACCGTAAGTTATGTAACGCGGAACTCCATATATGGGCTATGAACTAATGACC
CCGTAATTGATTACTATTAATAACTAGTCAATAATCAATGTCAACGCGCTGGCGTAATAGCGAAGAGGCC
CGCACCGATCGCCCTTCCCAACAGTTGCGCAGCCTGAATGGCGAATGGCGCCTGATGCGGTATTTTCTCC
TTACGCATCTGTGCGGTATTTCACACCGCATATGGTGCACTCTCAGTACAATCTGCTCTGATGCCGCATA
GTTAAGCCAGCCCCGACACCCGCCAACACCCGCTGACGCGCCCTGACGGGCTTGTCTGCTCCCGGCATCC
GCTTACAGACAAGCTGTGACCGTCTCCGGGAGCTGCATGTGTCAGAGGTTTTCACCGTCATCACCGAAAC
GCGCGAGACGAAAGGGCCTCGTGATACGCCTATTTTTATAGGTTAATGTCATGATAATAATGGTTTCTTA
GACGTCAGGTGGCACTTTTCGGGGAAATGTGCGCGGAACCCCTATTTGTTTATTTTTCTAAATACATTCA
AATATGTATCCGCTCATGAGACAATAACCCTGATAAATGCTTCAATAATATTGAAAAAGGAAGAGTATGA
GTATTCAACATTTCCGTGTCGCCCTTATTCCCTTTTTTGCGGCATTTTGCCTTCCTGTTTTTGCTCACCC
AGAAACGCTGGTGAAAGTAAAAGATGCTGAAGATCAGTTGGGTGCACGAGTGGGTTACATCGAACTGGAT
CTCAACAGCGGTAAGATCCTTGAGAGTTTTCGCCCCGAAGAACGTTTTCCAATGATGAGCACTTTTAAAG
TTCTGCTATGTGGCGCGGTATTATCCCGTATTGACGCCGGGCAAGAGCAACTCGGTCGCCGCATACACTA
TTCTCAGAATGACTTGGTTGAGTACTCACCAGTCACAGAAAAGCATCTTACGGATGGCATGACAGTAAGA
GAATTATGCAGTGCTGCCATAACCATGAGTGATAACACTGCGGCCAACTTACTTCTGACAACGATCGGAG
GACCGAAGGAGCTAACCGCTTTTTTGCACAACATGGGGGATCATGTAACTCGCCTTGATCGTTGGGAACC
GGAGCTGAATGAAGCCATACCAAACGACGAGCGTGACACCACGATGCCTGCAGCAATGGCAACAACGTTG
CGCAAACTATTAACTGGCGAACTACTTACTCTAGCTTCCCGGCAACAATTAATAGACTGGATGGAGGCGG
ATAAAGTTGCAGGACCACTTCTGCGCTCGGCCCTTCCGGCTGGCTGGTTTATTGCTGATAAATCTGGAGC
CGGTGAGCGTGGGTCTCGCGGTATCATTGCAGCACTGGGGCCAGATGGTAAGCCCTCCCGTATCGTAGTT
ATCTACACGACGGGGAGTCAGGCAACTATGGATGAACGAAATAGACAGATCGCTGAGATAGGTGCCTCAC
TGATTAAGCATTGGTAACTGTCAGACCAAGTTTACTCATATATACTTTAGATTGATTTAAAACTTCATTT
TTAATTTAAAAGGATCTAGGTGAAGATCCTTTTTGATAATCTCATGACCAAAATCCCTTAACGTGAGTTT
TCGTTCCACTGAGCGTCAGACCCCGTAGAAAAGATCAAAGGATCTTCTTGAGATCCTTTTTTTCTGCGCG
TAATCTGCTGCTTGCAAACAAAAAAACCACCGCTACCAGCGGTGGTTTGTTTGCCGGATCAAGAGCTACC
AACTCTTTTTCCGAAGGTAACTGGCTTCAGCAGAGCGCAGATACCAAATACTGTCCTTCTAGTGTAGCCG
TAGTTAGGCCACCACTTCAAGAACTCTGTAGCACCGCCTACATACCTCGCTCTGCTAATCCTGTTACCAG
TGGCTGCTGCCAGTGGCGATAAGTCGTGTCTTACCGGGTTGGACTCAAGACGATAGTTACCGGATAAGGC
GCAGCGGTCGGGCTGAACGGGGGGTTCGTGCACACAGCCCAGCTTGGAGCGAACGACCTACACCGAACTG
AGATACCTACAGCGTGAGCTATGAGAAAGCGCCACGCTTCCCGAAGGGAGAAAGGCGGACAGGTATCCGG
TAAGCGGCAGGGTCGGAACAGGAGAGCGCACGAGGGAGCTTCCAGGGGGAAACGCCTGGTATCTTTATAG
TCCTGTCGGGTTTCGCCACCTCTGACTTGAGCGTCGATTTTTGTGATGCTCGTCAGGGGGGCGGAGCCTA
TGGAAAAACGCCAGCAACGCGGCCTTTTTACGGTTCCTGGCCTTTTGCTGGCCTTTTGCTCACATGTTCT
TTCCTGCGTTATCCCCTGATTCTGTGGATAACCGTATTACCGCCTTTGAGTGAGCTGATACCGCTCGCCG
CAGCCGAACGACCGAGCGCAGCGAGTCAGTGAGCGAGGAAGCGGAAGAGCGCCCAATACGCAAACCGCCT
CTCCCCGCGCGTTGGCCGATTCATTAATGCAGCCTCCAAAAAAGCCTCCTCACTACTTCTGGAATAGCTC
AGAGGCCGAGGCGGCCTCGGCCTCTGCATAAATAAAAAAAATTAGTCAGCCATGGGGCGGAGAATGGGCG
GAACTGGGCGGAGTTAGGGGCGGGATGGGCGGAGTAAGACCCGCACCCGTTCCCAAACTGCTTATTAAAG
GGGGTATGGAGGTGCTGGACCTTGTGACAGGGCCAGACAGTGTGACAGAAATAGAAGCAGTCCTGTTTTG
ACAAGTTGCCTCTGGAAGCCTCTACAATGCCTCTCTTCTTTTTCTCCAGAGTAAGCGGAGGCCAGGGGCC
CCCGGCCTCTGCTTAATACTAAAAAAAACAGCTGTTGTCATAGTAATGATTGGGTGGAAACATTCTAGGC
CTGGGTGGAGAGGCTTTTTGCTTCCTCTTGCAAAACCACACTGCCCTCTGGAGGGCAGTTGCCTAGCAAC
TAATTAAAAGAGGATGTCGCACGGCCAGCTGCGGTCAGTTAGTCACTTCCTGCTTAACTGACTTGACATT
TTCTATTTTAAGAGTCGGGAGGAAAATTACTGTGTTGGAGGCCCTCCGCCATCTTCTGAAGCTGATCCAG
ACATGATAAGATACATTGATGAGTTTGGACAAACCACAACTAGAATGCAGTGAAAAAAATGCTTTATTTG
TGAAATTTGTGATGCTATTGCTTTATTTGTAACCATTATAAGCTGCAATAAACAAGTTAACAACAACAAT
TGCATTCATTTTATGTTTCAGGTTCAGGGGGAGGTGTGGGAGGTTTTTTAAAGCAAGTAAAACCTCTACA
AATGTGGTATGGCTGATTATGATCTCTAGTCAAGGCACTATACATCAAATATTTTTCCATAATTTTCTTG
TATAGCAGTGCAGCTTTTTCCTTTGTGGTGTAAATAGCAAAGCAAGCAAGAGTTCTATTACTAAACACAG
CATGACTCAAAAAACTTAGCAATTCTGAAGGAAAGTCCTTGGGGTCTTCTACCTTTCTCTTCTTTTTTGG
AGGAGTAGAATGTTGAGAGTCAGCAGTAGCCTCATCATCACTAGATGGCATTTCTTCTGAGCAAAACAGG
TTTTCCTCATTAAAGGCATTCCACCACTGCTCCCATTCATCAGTTCCATAGGTTGGAATCTAAAATACAC
AAACAATTAGAATCAGTAGTTTAACACATTATACACTTAAAAATTTTATATTTACCTTAGAGCTTTAAAT
CTCTGTAGGTAGTTTGTCCAATTATGTCACACCACAGAAGTAAGGTTCCTTCACAAAGATCCTCTAGCTA
CCTAGCTAGATACACTCCGCTATCGCTACGTGACTGGGTCATGGCTGCGCCCCGACACCCGCCAACACCC
GCTGACGCGCCCTGACGGGCTTGTCTGCTCCCGGCATCCGCTTACAGACAAGCTGTGACCGTCTCCGGGA
GCTGCATGTGTCAGAGGTTTTCACCGTCATCACCGAAACGCGCGAGGCAGCCAGCTTACCTCCCGGTGGT
GGGTCGGTGGTCCCTGGGCAGGGGTCTCCCGATCCCGGACGAGCCCCCAAATGAAAGACCCCCGCTGACG
GGTAGTCAATCACTCAGAGGAGACCCTCCCAAGGAACAGCGAGACCACAAGTCGGATGCAACTGCAAGAG
GGTTTATTGGATACACGGGTACCCGGGCGACTCAGTCAATCGGAGGACTGGCGCCCCGAGTGAGGGGTTG
TGGGCTCTTTTATTGAGCTCGGGGAGCAGAAGCGCGCGAACAGAAGCGAGAAGCGAACTGATTGGTTAGT
TCAAATAAGGCACAGGGTCATTTCAGGTCCTTGGGGCACCCTGGAAACATCTGATGGTTCTCTAGAAACT
GCTGAGGGCTGGACCGCATCTGGGGACCATCTGTTCTTGGCCCTGAGCCGGGGCAGGAACTGCTTACCAC
AGATATCCTGTTTGGCCCATATTCAGCTGTTCCATCTGTTCTTGGCCCTGAGCCGGGGCAGGAACTGCTT
ACCACAGATATCCTGTTTGGCCCATATTCAGCTGTTCCATCTGTTCCTGACCTTGATCTGAACTTCTCTA
TTCTCAGTTATGTATTTTTCCATGCCTTGCAAAATGGCGTTACTTAAGCTAGCTTGCCAAACCTACAGGT
GGGGTCTTTCATTCCCCCCTTTTTCTGGAGACTAAATAAAATCTTTTATTTTATCGAACCCCAGAGTCCC
GCTCAGAAGAACTCGTCAAGAAGGCGATAGAAGGCGATGCGCTGCGAATCGGGAGCGGCGATACCGTAAA
GCACGAGGAAGCGGTCAGCCCATTCGCCGCCAAGCTCTTCAGCAATATCACGGGTAGCCAACGCTATGTC
CTGATAGCGGTCCGCCACACCCAGCCGGCCACAGTCGATGAATCCAGAAAAGCGGCCATTTTCCACCATG
ATATTCGGCAAGCAGGCATCGCCATGGGTCACGACGAGATCCTCGCCGTCGGGCATGCGCGCCTTGAGCC
TGGCGAACAGTTCGGCTGGCGCGAGCCCCTGATGCTCTTCGTCCAGATCATCCTGATCGACAAGACCGGC
TTCCATCCGAGTACGTGCTCGCTCGATGCGATGTTTCGCTTGGTGGTCGAATGGGCAGGTAGCCGGATCA
AGCGTATGCAGCCGCCGCATTGCATCAGCCATGATGGATACTTTCTCGGCAGGAGCAAGGTGAGATGACA
GGAGATCCTGCCCCGGCACTTCGCCCAATAGCAGCCAGTCCCTTCCCGCTTCAGTGACAACGTCGAGCAC
AGCTGCGCAAGGAACGCCCGTCGTGGCCAGCCACGATAGCCGCGCTGCCTCGTCCTGCAGTTCATTCAGG
GCACCGGACAGGTCGGTCTTGACAAAAAGAACCGGGCGCCCCTGCGCTGACAGCCGGAACACGGCGGCAT
CAGAGCAGCCGATTGTCTGTTGTGCCCAGTCATAGCCGAATAGCCTCTCCACCCAAGCGGCCGGAGAACC
TGCGTGCAATCCATCTTGTTCAATCATGCGAAACGATCCTCATCCTGTCTCTTGATCAGATCCGCCTCGA
CCTGCAGCCCAAGCTTTTTGCAAAAGCCTAGGCCTCCAAAAAAGCCTCCTCACTACTTCTGGAATAGCTC
AGAGGCCGAGGCGGCCTCGGCCTCTGCATAAATAAAAAAAATTAGTCAGCCATGGGGCGGAGAATGGGCG
GAACTGGGCGGAGTTAGGGGCGGGATGGGCGGAGTTA
