LOCUS       Exported 978 bp ds-DNA linear SYN 23-MAY-2021
DEFINITION  Expression of EphA2.
ACCESSION   .
VERSION     .
KEYWORDS    pCLXSN-EphA2-Flag
SOURCE      synthetic DNA construct
  ORGANISM  synthetic DNA construct
REFERENCE   1 (bases 1 to 978)
  AUTHORS   Song W, Ma Y, Wang J, Brantley-Sieders D, Chen J
  TITLE     JNK signaling mediates EPHA2-dependent tumor cell proliferation,
            motility, and cancer stem cell-like properties in non-small cell
            lung cancer.
  JOURNAL   Cancer Res. 2014 May 1;74(9):2444-54. doi:
            10.1158/0008-5472.CAN-13-2136. Epub 2014 Mar 7.
  PUBMED    24607842
REFERENCE   2 (bases 1 to 978)
  AUTHORS   .
  TITLE     Direct Submission
  JOURNAL   Exported May 23, 2021 from SnapGene Server 1.1.58
            http://www.snapgene.com
FEATURES             Location/Qualifiers
     source          1..978
                     /organism="synthetic DNA construct"
                     /mol_type="other DNA"
ORIGIN
        1 cattcgttac tcgagatgga gctccaggca gcccgcgcct gcttcgccct gctgtggggc
       61 tgtgcgctgg ccgcggccgc ggcggcgcag ggcaaggaag tggtactgct ggactttgct
      121 gcagctggag gggagctcgg ctggctcaca cacccgtatg gcaaagggtg ggacctgatg
      181 cagaacatca tgaatgacat gccgatctac atgtactccg tgtgcaacgt gatgtctggc
      241 gaccaggaca actggctccg caccaactgg gtgtaccgag gagaggctga gcgtatcttc
      301 attgagctca agtttactgt acgtgactgc aacagcttcc ctggtggcgc cagctcctgc
      361 aaggagactt tcaacctcta ctatgccgag tcggacctgg actacggcac caacttccag
      421 aagcgcctgt tcaccaagat tgacaccatt gcgcccgatg agatcaccgt cagcagcgac
      481 ttcgaggcac gccacgtgaa gctgaacgtg gaggagcgct ccgtggggcc gctcacccgc
      541 aaaggcttct acctggcctt ccaggatatc ggtgcctgtg tggcgctgct ctccgtccgt
      601 gtctactaca agaagtgccc cgagctgctg cagggcctgg cccacttccc tgagaccatc
      661 gccggctctg atgcaccttc cctggccact gtggccggca cctgtgtgga ccatgccgtg
      721 gtgccaccgg ggggtgaaga gccccgtatg cactgtgcag tggatggcga gtggctggtg
      781 cccattgggc agtgcctgtg ccaggcaggc tacganaang tggaggatgc ctgccaggcc
      841 tgctcgcctg gnttttttaa gtttgaggca tctganancc cctgcttgga ntgccctgag
      901 cacacgctgc catcccctga gggtgccacc tccngcgagt gtgaaggaan ggnttcttcc
      961 gggcnccntc agggaccc
//
