>Addgene plasmid #102755 | pCLXSN-EphA2-Flag | depositor partial sequence | sequence record 194262 | pBABE 3 Primer
NNNNNNNNNNNCNNNNNGNNGGTGATGATGACCGGTCTTATCGTCATCGTCTTTGTAATCCTTGTCATCG
TCATCTTTATAGTCCTTATCGTCGTCATCGTCTTTGTAATCCTTGTCATCGTCATCTTTATAGTCCTTAT
CGTCGTCATCCTTGTAATCTCTAGAGATGGGGATCCCCACAGTGTTCACCTGGTCCTTGAGTCCCAGCAG
GCTGTAGGCGATGCGCTTCTGGTGGCCGGGCAGCCGCACCCCAATCCTCTTGATGTCGTCGTTGGTCATC
TGCACCACCTTCTCGATGGCAGTGTAGCCGGCCGCCATGAAGTGCTCCGTATACTGCTGCATCTTGATGG
ACTCCAGCCACTCGGACACCGTGCGGAAGGGCACCCCCTCCGAGCCGCTCGTGCTGGGGAGCCGGATAGA
CACGCGGGGGTCAAAGTCAGCCAGGGTCTTGAGGGAGTCAGGGGCACGAATGAGCTTGTCCAGGATGCTG
ACGATGTCAGCGAACTTGGGGCGGCGGGCACGCTCCTGCTGCCAGCACTGCATCATGAGCTGGTAGATGG
CGGANGGGCAGTCCATGGGTGTGGGGAGCCGGAAGCCATCATTGATGGCTTTCATCACCTCGTGGTTGGA
CAACTCCCAGTAGGGCCGCTCGCCATAGGTCATCACCTCCCACATGACAATGCCAAAGCTCCACACGTCG
CTGGCAGAGGTGAACTTCCGGTAGGAAATGGCCTCCGGGGCGGTCCAGCGGATGGGGATCTTGCCGCCAC
TGGTGGTGTAGGTGGCCTCGGGGTCGTCCTCCAGCACGCGGGACAGGCCAAAGTCAGACACCTTGCAGAC
CANGTTGCTGTTGACGAGGATGTTGCGGGCAGCCAGGTCACGGTGCACATAGTTCATGTTGGGCCAGGTA
CTTCATGCCAGCTGCGATGNCCCGCAGCATGCCCACCAGCTGCAGCACGCTGAACTNNCCATCCTNNNNC
CGAAGGAACTNNNCCAGGGCCCCATTCNNNCATG
